Addgene plasmid #217156: pCMV-TC1_FR2
Purpose: Mammalian expression vector for expression of TC1_FR2 transposase (CMV promoter)
Depositing lab: Haoyi Wang. Depositing organization: Institute of Zoology, Chinese Academy of Sciences. Publication: Heterologous survey of 130 DNA transposons in human cells highlights their functional divergence and expands the genome engineering toolbox. Zhang T, Tan S, Tang N, Li Y, Zhang C, Sun J, Guo Y, Gao H, Cai Y, Sun W, Wang C, Fu L, Ma H, Wu Y, Hu X, Zhang X, Gee P, Yan W, Zhao Y, Chen Q, Guo B, Wang H, Zhang YE. Cell. 2024 Jul 11;187(14):3741-3760.e30. doi: 10.1016/j.cell.2024.05.007. Epub 2024 Jun 5. PubMed 38843831.
Backbone
  Vector backbone: pCMV
  Vector type: Mammalian Expression
Growth in bacteria
  Bacterial resistance: Ampicillin, 100 μg/mL
  Growth temperature: 37°C
  Growth strain: DH5alpha
  Copy number: High Copy
Gene/Insert
  Gene/Insert name: TC1_FR2 transposase
  Species: Synthetic
  Cloning method: Restriction Enzyme; 5′ cloning site Unknown (unknown if destroyed); 3′ cloning site Unknown (unknown if destroyed)
Terms and licenses: Academic/Nonprofit Terms; Industry Terms: Not Available to Industry
How to cite: pCMV-TC1_FR2 was a gift from Haoyi Wang (Addgene plasmid # 217156 ; http://n2t.net/addgene:217156 ; RRID:Addgene_217156)
