[The description below was written by a language model from this plasmid's Addgene catalogue record and pLannotate feature annotations shown in this document.]
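Description:
pCMV-TC1_FR2 is a 5,594 bp mammalian expression plasmid built on a pCMV backbone. It is designed to express the TC1_FR2 transposase, a synthetic coding sequence, in cultured mammalian cells. In E. coli it is maintained at high copy through a ColE1/pUC-type origin and selected with ampicillin via the β-lactamase gene and its native promoter. An f1 phage origin is also present, along with vestigial lac promoter/operator, lacI and bom fragments carried over from the parental cloning vector.

The expression cassette consists of the human cytomegalovirus immediate-early enhancer and promoter, followed by a T7 promoter. An unannotated interval of roughly 1.1 kb comes next, then a reverse-oriented SP6 promoter and the bovine growth hormone polyadenylation signal. The automated annotation does not label the transposase open reading frame, but its position between the T7 and SP6 sites is where the insert would be expected; the cloning sites are not recorded. The flanking phage promoters could in principle support in vitro transcription or serve as sequencing primer sites. Downstream, an SV40 early promoter precedes only a short fragment of a bleomycin-resistance (ble) gene and an SV40 poly(A) signal. The plasmid therefore appears to lack an intact mammalian selection marker and is best suited to transient transfection. A very short match to a truncated HIV-1 LTR near the CMV promoter is probably an annotation artefact rather than a functional lentiviral element.

The construct comes from a survey of DNA transposons tested for activity in human cells. It serves as the helper plasmid that supplies the transposase in trans, presumably alongside a separate donor carrying the matching transposon ends, although the record does not describe that partner.
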