Features (pLannotate 1.2.2; 19 found; start..end, strand, type, name):
      1..380     +  enhancer       CMV enhancer: human cytomegalovirus immediate early enhancer
    381..584     +  promoter       CMV promoter: human cytomegalovirus (CMV) immediate early promoter
    580..613     +  LTR            5' LTR (truncated) (fragment): truncated 5' long terminal repeat (LTR) from HIV-1
    629..647     +  promoter       T7 promoter: promoter for bacteriophage T7 RNA polymerase
   1782..1800    -  promoter       SP6 promoter: promoter for bacteriophage SP6 RNA polymerase
   1826..2050    +  polyA_signal   bGH poly(A) signal: bovine growth hormone polyadenylation signal
   2054..2075    +  promoter       SV40 promoter (fragment): SV40 enhancer and early promoter
   2096..2524    +  rep_origin     f1 ori (sequence partly withheld): f1 bacteriophage origin of replication; arrow indicates direction of (+) strand synthesis
   2538..2867    +  promoter       SV40 promoter: SV40 enhancer and early promoter
   2880..3038    +  CDS            ble (fragment): BLE_KLEPN - Experimental evidence at protein level: Swiss-Prot protein existence level 1. Binding protein with a strong affinity to the bleomycin family of antibiotics. Binds to CL990; an antimitotic-antibiotic compound. From Klebsiella pneumoniae.
   3033..3154    +  polyA_signal   SV40 poly(A) signal: SV40 polyadenylation signal
   3227..3243    -  protein_bind   lac operator: The lac repressor binds to the lac operator to inhibit transcription in E. coli. This inhibition can be relieved by adding lactose or isopropyl-β-D-thiogalactopyranoside (IPTG). lac repressor encoded by lacI
   3251..3281    -  promoter       lac promoter: promoter for the E. coli lac operon
   3296..3317    -  protein_bind   CAP binding site: CAP binding activates transcription in the presence of cAMP. E. coli catabolite activator protein
   3330..3422    -  CDS            lacI (fragment): lac repressor; lacI; The lac repressor binds to the lac operator to inhibit transcription in E. coli. This inhibition can be relieved by adding lactose or isopropyl-β-D-thiogalactopyranoside (IPTG).
   3605..4193    -  rep_origin     ori: high-copy-number ColE1/pMB1/pBR322/pUC origin of replication
   4364..5224    -  CDS            AmpR: β-lactamase; bla; confers resistance to ampicillin, carbenicillin, and related antibiotics
   5225..5329    -  promoter       AmpR promoter: bla
   5388..5440    -  misc_feature   bom (fragment): basis of mobility region from pBR322
>Addgene plasmid #217156 | pCMV-TC1_FR2 | addgene full sequence | sequence record 443155 | Addgene NGS Result
GACATTGATTATTGACTAGTTATTAATAGTAATCAATTACGGGGTCATTAGTTCATAGCCCATATATGGA
GTTCCGCGTTACATAACTTACGGTAAATGGCCCGCCTGGCTGACCGCCCAACGACCCCCGCCCATTGACG
TCAATAATGACGTATGTTCCCATAGTAACGCCAATAGGGACTTTCCATTGACGTCAATGGGTGGAGTATT
TACGGTAAACTGCCCACTTGGCAGTACATCAAGTGTATCATATGCCAAGTACGCCCCCTATTGACGTCAA
TGACGGTAAATGGCCCGCCTGGCATTATGCCCAGTACATGACCTTATGGGACTTTCCTACTTGGCAGTAC
ATCTACGTATTAGTCATCGCTATTACCATGGTGATGCGGTTTTGGCAGTACATCAATGGGCGTGGATAGC
GGTTTGACTCACGGGGATTTCCAAGTCTCCACCCCATTGACGTCAATGGGAGTTTGTTTTGGCACCAAAA
TCAACGGGACTTTCCAAAATGTCGTAACAACTCCGCCCCATTGACGCAAATGGGCGGTAGGCGTGTACGG
TGGGAGGTCTATATAAGCAGAGCTCTCTGGCTAACTAGAGAACCCACTGCTTACTGGCTTATCGAAATTA
ATACGACTCACTATAGGGAGACCCAAGCTTGGTACCGAGCTCGGATCCACTAGTAACGGCCGCCAGTGTG
CTGGAATTCGCCGCCACCATGGTGCGCTATCTGGATGCCACCGAAGTTGCACAGGTGGTGCAGTTACTGC
AAGACGGCACCAGCATACGCGCAGTTGCACGTCGTTTTGCGGTTAGCCCTAGCACCGTTTCACGTGCGTG
GCGCCGTTTTCAAGAAACCGGCAGCTATAGCCGTCGTGCAGGTCAGGGTCGTCGTCGTAGCCTGAACCCT
CAACAGGATCGCTACCTGCTGTTATGTGCGCGTCGTAATCGCATGTCAACCGCGCGTGCATTACAGAACG
ATCTGCAACAGGCCACCGGTGTTAACGTTAGCGACCAGACCATCCGCAATCGTCTGCATGAAGGTGGTTT
ACGCGCGCGTCGTCCTGTTGTGGGTCCTGTTTTAACCGCGCGTCATCGCCGTGCACGCTTAGCATTTGCG
ATCGATCATCAGAACTGGCAGTTACGTCATTGGCGCCCGGTGTTATTTACCGACGAGAGCCGCTTTAACC
TGAGCACCTGCGATCGTCGTGAACGTGTGTGGCGTTGTCGCGGTGAACGTTATGCGGCGTGCAACATTAT
TCAGCACGACCGCTTTGGTGGCGGTAGCGTTATGGTTTGGGGCGGCATTAGCTTAGAAGGTCGCACCGAT
CTGTACCGTCTGGATAACGGCACCTTAACCGCCATACGCTATCGCGATGAAATTCTGGGCCCTATCGTGC
GTACTTATGCCGGTGCGGTTGGCCCTGGCTTTTTACTGGTGCACGACAATGCACGTCCGCATGTTGCACG
TGTTTGCCGTCAGTTTCTGGAGGATGAAGGCATTGATACCATTGACTGGCCTCCTCGCTCACCTGATCTG
AACCCTATCGAACATCTGTGGGATATCATGTTCCGCAGCATCCGTCGCCGTCAAGTGGATCCTCAAACCG
TGCAGGAACTGAGCGATGCGTTAGTGCAGATCTGGGAGGAAATCCCGCAGGATACCATTCGCCGCCTGAT
TCGTTCAATGCCTCGCCGTTGTCAGGCGTGTGTTCAAGCACGTGGCGGTCACACCAACTACTAATGAGCG
GCCGCTCGAGCATGCATCTAGAGGGCCCTATTCTATAGTGTCACCTAAATGCTAGAGCTCGCTGATCAGC
CTCGACTGTGCCTTCTAGTTGCCAGCCATCTGTTGTTTGCCCCTCCCCCGTGCCTTCCTTGACCCTGGAA
GGTGCCACTCCCACTGTCCTTTCCTAATAAAATGAGGAAATTGCATCGCATTGTCTGAGTAGGTGTCATT
CTATTCTGGGGGGTGGGGTGGGGCAGGACAGCAAGGGGGAGGATTGGGAAGACAATAGCAGGCATGCTGG
GGATGCGGTGGGCTCTATGGCTTCTGAGGCGGAAAGAACCAGCTGGGGCTCTAGGGGGTATCCCC
[124 nt withheld, positions 2096-2219]
C
[91 nt withheld, positions 2221-2311]
A
[49 nt withheld, positions 2313-2361]
CCTTTGACGTTGGAGTCCACGTTCTTT
[37 nt withheld, positions 2389-2425]
ACCCTATCTCGGTCTATTCTTTTGATTTATAAGGGATTTTGCCGATTTCGGCCTATTGGTTAAAAAATGA
GCTGATTTAACAAAAATTTAACGCGAATTAATTCTGTGGAATGTGTGTCAGTTAGGGTGTGGAAAGTCCC
CAGGCTCCCCAGCAGGCAGAAGTATGCAAAGCATGCATCTCAATTAGTCAGCAACCAGGTGTGGAAAGTC
CCCAGGCTCCCCAGCAGGCAGAAGTATGCAAAGCATGCATCTCAATTAGTCAGCAACCATAGTCCCGCCC
CTAACTCCGCCCATCCCGCCCCTAACTCCGCCCAGTTCCGCCCATTCTCCGCCCCATGGCTGACTAATTT
TTTTTATTTATGCAGAGGCCGAGGCCGCCTCTGCCTCTGAGCTATTCCAGAAGTAGTGAGGAGGCTTTTT
TGGAGGCCTAGGCTTTTGCAAAAAGCTCCCCGAAATGACCGACCAAGCGACGCCCAACCTGCCATCACGA
GATTTCGATTCCACCGCCGCCTTCTATGAAAGGTTGGGCTTCGGAATCGTTTTCCGGGACGCCGGCTGGA
TGATCCTCCAGCGCGGGGATCTCATGCTGGAGTTCTTCGCCCACCCCAACTTGTTTATTGCAGCTTATAA
TGGTTACAAATAAAGCAATAGCATCACAAATTTCACAAATAAAGCATTTTTTTCACTGCATTCTAGTTGT
GGTTTGTCCAAACTCATCAATGTATCTTATCATGTCTGTATACCGTCGACCTCTAGCTAGAGCTTGGCGT
AATCATGGTCATAGCTGTTTCCTGTGTGAAATTGTTATCCGCTCACAATTCCACACAACATACGAGCCGG
AAGCATAAAGTGTAAAGCCTGGGGTGCCTAATGAGTGAGCTAACTCACATTAATTGCGTTGCGCTCACTG
CCCGCTTTCCAGTCGGGAAACCTGTCGTGCCAGCTGCATTAATGAATCGGCCAACGCGCGGGGAGAGGCG
GTTTGCGTATTGGGCGCTCTTCCGCTTCCTCGCTCACTGACTCGCTGCGCTCGGTCGTTCGGCTGCGGCG
AGCGGTATCAGCTCACTCAAAGGCGGTAATACGGTTATCCACAGAATCAGGGGATAACGCAGGAAAGAAC
ATGTGAGCAAAAGGCCAGCAAAAGGCCAGGAACCGTAAAAAGGCCGCGTTGCTGGCGTTTTTCCATAGGC
TCCGCCCCCCTGACGAGCATCACAAAAATCGACGCTCAAGTCAGAGGTGGCGAAACCCGACAGGACTATA
AAGATACCAGGCGTTTCCCCCTGGAAGCTCCCTCGTGCGCTCTCCTGTTCCGACCCTGCCGCTTACCGGA
TACCTGTCCGCCTTTCTCCCTTCGGGAAGCGTGGCGCTTTCTCATAGCTCACGCTGTAGGTATCTCAGTT
CGGTGTAGGTCGTTCGCTCCAAGCTGGGCTGTGTGCACGAACCCCCCGTTCAGCCCGACCGCTGCGCCTT
ATCCGGTAACTATCGTCTTGAGTCCAACCCGGTAAGACACGACTTATCGCCACTGGCAGCAGCCACTGGT
AACAGGATTAGCAGAGCGAGGTATGTAGGCGGTGCTACAGAGTTCTTGAAGTGGTGGCCTAACTACGGCT
ACACTAGAAGAACAGTATTTGGTATCTGCGCTCTGCTGAAGCCAGTTACCTTCGGAAAAAGAGTTGGTAG
CTCTTGATCCGGCAAACAAACCACCGCTGGTAGCGGTGGTTTTTTTGTTTGCAAGCAGCAGATTACGCGC
AGAAAAAAAGGATCTCAAGAAGATCCTTTGATCTTTTCTACGGGGTCTGACGCTCAGTGGAACGAAAACT
CACGTTAAGGGATTTTGGTCATGAGATTATCAAAAAGGATCTTCACCTAGATCCTTTTAAATTAAAAATG
AAGTTTTAAATCAATCTAAAGTATATATGAGTAAACTTGGTCTGACAGTTACCAATGCTTAATCAGTGAG
GCACCTATCTCAGCGATCTGTCTATTTCGTTCATCCATAGTTGCCTGACTCCCCGTCGTGTAGATAACTA
CGATACGGGAGGGCTTACCATCTGGCCCCAGTGCTGCAATGATACCGCGAGACCCACGCTCACCGGCTCC
AGATTTATCAGCAATAAACCAGCCAGCCGGAAGGGCCGAGCGCAGAAGTGGTCCTGCAACTTTATCCGCC
TCCATCCAGTCTATTAATTGTTGCCGGGAAGCTAGAGTAAGTAGTTCGCCAGTTAATAGTTTGCGCAACG
TTGTTGCCATTGCTACAGGCATCGTGGTGTCACGCTCGTCGTTTGGTATGGCTTCATTCAGCTCCGGTTC
CCAACGATCAAGGCGAGTTACATGATCCCCCATGTTGTGCAAAAAAGCGGTTAGCTCCTTCGGTCCTCCG
ATCGTTGTCAGAAGTAAGTTGGCCGCAGTGTTATCACTCATGGTTATGGCAGCACTGCATAATTCTCTTA
CTGTCATGCCATCCGTAAGATGCTTTTCTGTGACTGGTGAGTACTCAACCAAGTCATTCTGAGAATAGTG
TATGCGGCGACCGAGTTGCTCTTGCCCGGCGTCAATACGGGATAATACCGCGCCACATAGCAGAACTTTA
AAAGTGCTCATCATTGGAAAACGTTCTTCGGGGCGAAAACTCTCAAGGATCTTACCGCTGTTGAGATCCA
GTTCGATGTAACCCACTCGTGCACCCAACTGATCTTCAGCATCTTTTACTTTCACCAGCGTTTCTGGGTG
AGCAAAAACAGGAAGGCAAAATGCCGCAAAAAAGGGAATAAGGGCGACACGGAAATGTTGAATACTCATA
CTCTTCCTTTTTCAATATTATTGAAGCATTTATCAGGGTTATTGTCTCATGAGCGGATACATATTTGAAT
GTATTTAGAAAAATAAACAAATAGGGGTTCCGCGCACATTTCCCCGAAAAGTGCCACCTGACGTCGACGG
ATCGGGAGATCTCCCGATCCCCTATGGTGCACTCTCAGTACAATCTGCTCTGATGCCGCATAGTTAAGCC
AGTATCTGCTCCCTGCTTGTGTGTTGGAGGTCGCTGAGTAGTGCGCGAGCAAAATTTAAGCTACAACAAG
GCAAGGCTTGACCGACAATTGCATGAAGAATCTGCTTAGGGTTAGGCGTTTTGCGCTGCTTCGCGATGTA
CGGGCCAGATATACGCGTT
